>Addgene plasmid #71588 | pJK594 | depositor full sequence | sequence record 130924 | pJK594 sequence 4736 bps
TGGCGAATGGG
[124 nt withheld, positions 12-135]
C
[91 nt withheld, positions 137-227]
A
[49 nt withheld, positions 229-277]
CCTTTGACGTTGGAGTCCACGTTCTTT
[37 nt withheld, positions 305-341]
ACCCTATCTCGGTCTATTCTTTTGATTTATAAGGGATTTTGCCGATTTCGGCCTATTGGTTAAAAAATGA
GCTGATTTAACAAAAATTTAACGCGAATTTTAACAAAATATTAACGTTTACAATTTCAGGTGGCACTTTT
CGGGGAAATGTGCGCGGAACCCCTATTTGTTTATTTTTCTAAATACATTCAAATATGTATCCGCTCATGA
GACAATAACCCTGATAAATGCTTCAATAATATTGAAAAAGGAAGAGTATGAGTATTCAACATTTCCGTGT
CGCCCTTATTCCCTTTTTTGCGGCATTTTGCCTTCCTGTTTTTGCTCACCCAGAAACGCTGGTGAAAGTA
AAAGATGCTGAAGATCAGTTGGGTGCACGAGTGGGTTACATCGAACTGGATCTCAACAGCGGTAAGATCC
TTGAGAGTTTTCGCCCCGAAGAACGTTTTCCAATGATGAGCACTTTTAAAGTTCTGCTATGTGGCGCGGT
ATTATCCCGTATTGACGCCGGGCAAGAGCAACTCGGTCGCCGCATACACTATTCTCAGAATGACTTGGTT
GAGTACTCACCAGTCACAGAAAAGCATCTTACGGATGGCATGACAGTAAGAGAATTATGCAGTGCTGCCA
TAACCATGAGTGATAACACTGCGGCCAACTTACTTCTGACAACGATCGGAGGACCGAAGGAGCTAACCGC
TTTTTTGCACAACATGGGGGATCATGTAACTCGCCTTGATCGTTGGGAACCGGAGCTGAATGAAGCCATA
CCAAACGACGAGCGTGACACCACGATGCCTGCAGCAATGGCAACAACGTTGCGCAAACTATTAACTGGCG
AACTACTTACTCTAGCTTCCCGGCAACAATTAATAGACTGGATGGAGGCGGATAAAGTTGCAGGACCACT
TCTGCGCTCGGCCCTTCCGGCTGGCTGGTTTATTGCTGATAAATCTGGAGCCGGTGAGCGTGGGTCTCGC
GGTATCATTGCAGCACTGGGGCCAGATGGTAAGCCCTCCCGTATCGTAGTTATCTACACGACGGGGAGTC
AGGCAACTATGGATGAACGAAATAGACAGATCGCTGAGATAGGTGCCTCACTGATTAAGCATTGGTAACT
GTCAGACCAAGTTTACTCATATATACTTTAGATTGATTTAAAACTTCATTTTTAATTTAAAAGGATCTAG
GTGAAGATCCTTTTTGATAATCTCATGACCAAAATCCCTTAACGTGAGTTTTCGTTCCACTGAGCGTCAG
ACCCCGTAGAAAAGATCAAAGGATCTTCTTGAGATCCTTTTTTTCTGCGCGTAATCTGCTGCTTGCAAAC
AAAAAAACCACCGCTACCAGCGGTGGTTTGTTTGCCGGATCAAGAGCTACCAACTCTTTTTCCGAAGGTA
ACTGGCTTCAGCAGAGCGCAGATACCAAATACTGTCCTTCTAGTGTAGCCGTAGTTAGGCCACCACTTCA
AGAACTCTGTAGCACCGCCTACATACCTCGCTCTGCTAATCCTGTTACCAGTGGCTGCTGCCAGTGGCGA
TAAGTCGTGTCTTACCGGGTTGGACTCAAGACGATAGTTACCGGATAAGGCGCAGCGGTCGGGCTGAACG
GGGGGTTCGTGCACACAGCCCAGCTTGGAGCGAACGACCTACACCGAACTGAGATACCTACAGCGTGAGC
TATGAGAAAGCGCCACGCTTCCCGAAGGGAGAAAGGCGGACAGGTATCCGGTAAGCGGCAGGGTCGGAAC
AGGAGAGCGCACGAGGGAGCTTCCAGGGGGAAACGCCTGGTATCTTTATAGTCCTGTCGGGTTTCGCCAC
CTCTGACTTGAGCGTCGATTTTTGTGATGCTCGTCAGGGGGGCGGAGCCTATGGAAAAACGCCAGCAACG
CGGCCTTTTTACGGTTCCTGGCCTTTTGCTGGCCTTTTGCTCACATGTTCTTTCCTGCGTTATCCCCTGA
TTCTGTGGATAACCGTATTACCGCCTTTGAGTGAGCTGATACCGCTCGCCGCAGCCGAACGACCGAGCGC
AGCGAGTCAGTGAGCGAGGAAGCGGAAGAGCGCCTGATGCGGTATTTTCTCCTTACGCATCTGTGCGGTA
TTTCACACCGCATATATGGTGCACTCTCAGTACAATCTGCTCTGATGCCGCATAGTTAAGCCAGTATACA
CTCCGCTATCGCTACGTGACTGGGTCATGGCTGCGCCCCGACACCCGCCAACACCCGCTGACGCGCCCTG
ACGGGCTTGTCTGCTCCCGGCATCCGCTTACAGACAAGCTGTGACCGTCTCCGGGAGCTGCATGTGTCAG
AGGTTTTCACCGTCATCACCGAAACGCGCGAGGCAGCTGCGGTAAAGCTCATCAGCGTGGTCGTGAAGCG
ATTCACAGATGTCTGCCTGTTCATCCGCGTCCAGCTCGTTGAGTTTCTCCAGAAGCGTTAATGTCTGGCT
TCTGATAAAGCGGGCCATGTTAAGGGCGGTTTTTTCCTGTTTGGTCACTGATGCCTCCGTGTAAGGGGGA
TTTCTGTTCATGGGGGTAATGATACCGATGAAACGAGAGAGGATGCTCACGATACGGGTTACTGATGATG
AACATGCCCGGTTACTGGAACGTTGTGAGGGTAAACAACTGGCGGTATGGATGCGGCGGGACCAGAGAAA
AATCACTCAGGGTCAATGCCAGCGCTTCGTTAATACAGATGTAGGTGTTCCACAGGGTAGCCAGCAGCAT
CCTGCGATGCAGATCCGGAACATAATGGTGCAGGGCGCTGACTTCCGCGTTTCCAGACTTTACGAAACAC
GGAAACCGAAGACCATTCATGTTGTTGCTCAGGTCGCAGACGTTTTGCAGCAGCAGTCGCTTCACGTTCG
CTCGCGTATCGGTGATTCATTCTGCTAACCAGTAAGGCAACCCCGCCAGCCTAGCCGGGTCCTCAACGAC
AGGAGCACGATCATGCGCACCCGTGGCCAGGACCCAACGCTGCCCGAGATCTCGATCCCGCGAAATTAAT
ACGACTCACTATAGGGAGACCACAACGGTTTCCCTCTAGAAATAATTTTGTTTAACTTTAAGAAGGAGAT
ATACATATGACAAATAATGAAAGCAAAGGGCCGTTTGAAGGCTTATTAGTTATCGATATGACACATGTCC
TTAATGGACCTTTCGGAACTCAACTTCTTTGTAATATGGGCGCAAGGGTAATTAAAGTTGAGCCGCCGGG
TCATGGTGATGATACCCGCACATTTGGTCCCTATGTGGATGGACAGTCACTCTATTACAGTTTTATTAAT
CATGGCAAAGAGAGTGTGGTTCTTGATTTAAAGAATGATCACGATAAAAGTATATTTATAAATATGCTCA
AACAAGCTGATGTATTAGCTGAGAATTTTCGCCCAGGTACAATGGAAAAACTGGGGTTTTCATGGGAAAC
GCTTCAAGAAATCAACCCGCGCCTCATATATGCTTCATCGTCAGGTTTCGGACATACCGGTCCGCTAAAA
GATGCTCCTGCCTACGATACCATCATTCAGGCAATGAGCGGGATAATGATGGAAACAGGATATCCTGATG
CTCCGCCAGTGCGCGTTGGTACATCTCTTGCGGATCTATGCGGCGGTGTCTATTTATTCAGCGGAATAGT
GAGTGCACTTTATGGTCGCGAAAAGAGCCAGAGAGGGGCGCATGTCGATATAGCGATGTTTGATGCCACG
CTGAGTTTTCTGGAGCATGGTCTGATGGCATATATCGCAACTGGGAAGTCACCACAACGTCTGGGAAATC
GCCATCCCTACATGGCACCTTTTGATGTTTTCAATACTCAGGATAAGCCGATTACGATTTGTTGTGGTAA
TGACAAGCTTTTTTCTGCGTTATGCCAGGCACTGGAGCTTACGGAACTGGTTAATGATCCCCGATTTAGC
AGCAATATTTTACGCGTACAAAACCAGGCTATTCTTAAACAATATATTGAGCGGACGTTAAAAACGCAGG
CAGCTGAAGTTTGGTTAGCCAGAATACATGAAGTTGGTGTACCCGTCGCGCCGTTATTAAGTGTGGCTGA
GGCCATTAAATTGCCACAAACTCAGGCGAGAAATATGTTGATTGAAGCCGGGGGAATAATGATGCCGGGT
AATCCGATAAAAATCAGCGGCTGCGCGGACCCGCATGTTATGCCGGGAGCGGCAACGCTCGACCAGCATG
GGGAACAAATTCGCCAGGAGTTCTCATCATCACTCGAGCACCACCACCACCACCACTGAGATCCGGCTGC
TAACAAAGCCCGAAAGGAAGCTGAGTTGGCTGCTGCCACCGCTGAGCAATAACTAGCATAACCCCTTGGG
GCCTCTAAACGGGTCTTGAGGGGTTTTTTGCTGAAAGGAGGAACTATATCCGGAT
Features (pLannotate 1.2.2; 13 found; start..end, strand, type, name):
     12..467     +  rep_origin     f1 ori (sequence partly withheld): f1 bacteriophage origin of replication; arrow indicates direction of (+) strand synthesis
    494..598     +  promoter       AmpR promoter: bla
    599..1459    +  CDS            AmpR: β-lactamase; bla; confers resistance to ampicillin, carbenicillin, and related antibiotics
   1630..2218    +  rep_origin     ori: high-copy-number ColE1/pMB1/pBR322/pUC origin of replication
   2404..2546    -  misc_feature   bom: basis of mobility region from pBR322
   2648..2839    -  CDS            rop: Rop protein, which maintains plasmids at low copy number; rop
   2856..3236    +  CDS            YPB1_ECOLX: Protein predicted: Swiss-Prot protein existence level 4. From Escherichia coli.
   3348..3366    +  promoter       T7 promoter: promoter for bacteriophage T7 RNA polymerase
   3398..3420    +  RBS            RBS: efficient ribosome binding site from bacteriophage T7 gene 10 (Olins and Rangwala, 1989)
   3428..4570    +  CDS            yfdE: ACOCT_ECOLI - Experimental evidence at protein level: Swiss-Prot protein existence level 1. Involved in the catabolism of oxalate and in the adapatation to low pH. ACOCT serves to prime the oxalate-induced acid tolerance response (ATR) cycle by producing substrate for oxalyl-CoA decarboxylase (OXC) and formyl-coenzyme A transferase (FCOCT). Catalyzes the reversible conversion of acetyl-CoA and oxalate to oxalyl-CoA and acetate. It can also use formyl-CoA and oxalate to produce oxalyl-CoA and formate with significantly reduced specific activity. From Escherichia coli (strain K12).
   4580..4597    +  CDS            9xHis (fragment): 9xHis affinity tag
   4607..4656    +  CDS            SET1 (fragment): solubility-enhancement tag derived from T7 phage gene 10B
   4664..4711    +  terminator     T7 terminator: transcription terminator for bacteriophage T7 RNA polymerase
