[The description below was written by a language model from this plasmid's Addgene catalogue record and pLannotate feature annotations shown in this document.]
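Description:
pJK594 is a bacterial expression plasmid built on the pET23a backbone for producing Escherichia coli acetyl-CoA:oxalate CoA-transferase (YfdE) with a C-terminal hexahistidine tag, a product designated YfdEH6. The 4,736 bp plasmid is selected through the bla β-lactamase gene, which confers ampicillin resistance, and replicates from a ColE1/pMB1-type origin. The catalogue lists it as high copy. The annotation also detects a bom mobility region, a rop coding sequence and a neighbouring predicted open reading frame of pBR322 origin, as well as an f1 phage origin that would allow single-stranded DNA production with helper phage.

The yfdE coding sequence from E. coli K-12 was inserted between the NdeI and XhoI sites, both of which are retained. This places it downstream of the T7 promoter and the efficient T7 gene 10 ribosome binding site, and in frame with the His tag encoded by the backbone. The 18-nt feature that the annotation software labels as a "9xHis fragment" corresponds to this His6 tag. The short "SET1 fragment" annotated beyond it, just before the T7 terminator, is probably vector sequence derived from T7 gene 10 rather than a functional fusion partner. Transcription requires T7 RNA polymerase, so expression needs a host strain that supplies that enzyme, while ordinary cloning strains serve for propagation.

YfdE reversibly converts acetyl-CoA and oxalate to oxalyl-CoA and acetate and is implicated in oxalate catabolism and the oxalate-induced acid tolerance response. The tagged protein can be purified by metal-affinity chromatography, consistent with the functional and X-ray crystallographic study of the enzyme associated with this deposit.
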