Addgene plasmid #71588: pJK594
Purpose: Produces E. coli acetyl-CoA:oxalate CoA-transferase (yfdE) with C-terminal His6 tag (YfdEH6)
Depositing lab: T. J. Kappock. Depositing organization: Purdue University. Publication: Function and X-ray crystal structure of Escherichia coli YfdE. Mullins EA, Sullivan KL, Kappock TJ. PLoS One. 2013 Jul 23;8(7):e67901. doi: 10.1371/journal.pone.0067901. Print 2013. PONE-D-13-17127 PubMed 23935849.
Backbone
  Vector backbone: pET23a
  Backbone size w/o insert (bp): 3666
  Total vector size (bp): 4736
  Vector type: Bacterial Expression
Growth in bacteria
  Bacterial resistance: Ampicillin, 100 μg/mL
  Growth temperature: 37°C
  Growth strain: DH5alpha
  Copy number: High Copy
Gene/Insert
  Gene/Insert name: acetyl-CoA:oxalate CoA-transferase (alt name: yfdE)
  Entrez Gene: yfdE (a.k.a. b2371, ECK2367, JW2368)
  Promoter: T7
  Tag / fusion protein: His6 (C terminal on backbone)
  Cloning method: Restriction Enzyme; 5′ cloning site NdeI (not destroyed); 3′ cloning site XhoI (not destroyed)
  Sequencing primers: 5′ T7 promoter; 3′ T7 terminator
Terms and licenses: Academic/Nonprofit Terms; Industry Terms: Not Available to Industry
How to cite: pJK594 was a gift from T. J. Kappock (Addgene plasmid # 71588 ; http://n2t.net/addgene:71588 ; RRID:Addgene_71588)
