>Addgene plasmid #71588 | pJK594 | addgene partial sequence | sequence record 135760 | T7 5'-TAATACGACTCACTATAGGG-3'
TAATTTTGTTTAACTTTAAGAAGGAGATATACATATGACAAATAATGAAAGCAAAGGGCCGTTTGAAGGC
TTATTAGTTATCGATATGACACATGTCCTTAATGGACCTTTCGGAACTCAACTTCTTTGTAATATGGGCG
CAAGGGTAATTAAAGTTGAGCCGCCGGGTCATGGTGATGATACCCGCACATTTGGTCCCTATGTGGATGG
ACAGTCACTCTATTACAGTTTTATTAATCATGGCAAAGAGAGTGTGGTTCTTGATTTAAAGAATGATCAC
GATAAAAGTATATTTATAAATATGCTCAAACAAGCTGATGTATTAGCTGAGAATTTTCGCCCAGGTACAA
TGGAAAAACTGGGGTTTTCATGGGAAACGCTTCAAGAAATCAACCCGCGCCTCATATATGCTTCATCGTC
AGGTTTCGGACATACCGGTCCGCTAAAAGATGCTCCTGCCTACGATACCATCATTCAGGCAATGAGCGGG
ATAATGATGGAAACAGGATATCCTGATGCTCCGCCAGTGCGCGTTGGTACATCTCTTGCGGATCTATGCG
GCGGTGTCTATTTATTCAGCGGAATAGTGAGTGCACTTTATGGTCGCGAAAAGAGCCAGAGAGGGGCGCA
TGTCGATATAGCGATGTTTGATGCCACGCTGAGTTTTCTGGAGCATGGTCTGATGGCATATATCGCAACT
GGGAAGTCACCACAACGTCTGGGAAATCGCCATCCCTACATGGCACCTTTTGATGTTTTCAATACTCAGG
ATAAGCCGATTACGATTTGTTGTGGTAATGACAAGCTTTTTTCTGCGTTATGCCAGGCACTGGAGCTTAC
GGAACTGGTTAATGATCCCCGATTTAGCAGCAATATTTTACGCGTACAAAACCAGGCTATTCTTAAACAA
TATATTGAGCGGACGTTAAAAACGCAGGCAGCTGAAGTTTGGTTAGCCAGAATACATGAAGTTGGTGTAC
CCGTCGCGCCGTTATTAAGTGTGGCTGAGGCCATTAAATTGCCACAAACTCAGGCGAGAAATATGT
