>Addgene plasmid #71588 | pJK594 | addgene partial sequence | sequence record 135761 | T7term 5'-GCTAGTTATTGCTCAGCGG-3'
TTCGGGCTTTGTTAGCAGCCGGATCTCAGTGGTGGTGGTGGTGGTGCTCGAGTGATGATGAGAACTCCTG
GCGAATTTGTTCCCCATGCTGGTCGAGCGTTGCCGCTCCCGGCATAACATGCGGGTCCGCGCAGCCGCTG
ATTTTTATCGGATTACCCGGCATCATTATTCCCCCGGCTTCAATCAACATATTTCTCGCCTGAGTTTGTG
GCAATTTAATGGCCTCAGCCACACTTAATAACGGCGCGACGGGTACACCAACTTCATGTATTCTGGCTAA
CCAAACTTCAGCTGCCTGCGTTTTTAACGTCCGCTCAATATATTGTTTAAGAATAGCCTGGTTTTGTACG
CGTAAAATATTGCTGCTAAATCGGGGATCATTAACCAGTTCCGTAAGCTCCAGTGCCTGGCATAACGCAG
AAAAAAGCTTGTCATTACCACAACAAATCGTAATCGGCTTATCCTGAGTATTGAAAACATCAAAAGGTGC
CATGTAGGGATGGCGATTTCCCAGACGTTGTGGTGACTTCCCAGTTGCGATATATGCCATCAGACCATGC
TCCAGAAAACTCAGCGTGGCATCAAACATCGCTATATCGACATGCGCCCCTCTCTGGCTCTTTTCGCGAC
CATAAAGTGCACTCACTATTCCGCTGAATAAATAGACACCGCCGCATAGATCCGCAAGAGATGTACCAAC
GCGCACTGGCGGAGCATCAGGATATCCTGTTTCCATCATTATCCCGCTCATTGCCTGAATGATGGTATCG
TAGGCAGGAGCATCTTTTAGCGGACCGGTATGTCCGAAACCTGACGATGAAGCATATATGAGGCGCGGGT
TGATTTCTTGAAGCGTTTCCCATGAAAACCCCAGTTTTTCCATTGTACCTGGGCGAAAATTCTCAGCTAA
TACATCAGCTTGTTTGAGCATATTTATAAATATACTTTTATCGTGATCATTCTTTAAATCAAGAACCACA
CTCTCTTTGCCATGATTAATAAAACTGTAATAGAGTGACTGTCCATCCACATAGGGACCAAATGTGCGGG
TATCATCACCATGACCCGGCGGCTCAACTTTAATTACC
